Addgene plasmid #112247: pcDNA3. 3xFlag:PP4-19c[D85NH115N]
Purpose: expression of fly mutant PP4
Depositing lab: Simone Di Giovanni. Depositing organization: Imperial College London.
Backbone
  Vector backbone: pcDNA3.1
  Vector type: Mammalian Expression
Growth in bacteria
  Bacterial resistance: Ampicillin, 100 μg/mL
  Growth temperature: 37°C
  Growth strain: DH5alpha
  Copy number: Unknown
Gene/Insert
  Gene/Insert name: PP4
  Species: D. melanogaster (fly)
  Mutation: D85NH115N
  Entrez Gene: Pp4-19C (a.k.a. Dmel_CG32505, CG1459, CG1596, CG18339, CG32505, DmPpp4-19C, Dmel\CG32505, PP1, PP4, PP4 19C, PP4-19C, PP4-19c, PP4C, PP4c, PPP4c, PPX, PpX, Ppp4c, dPP4, pp4)
  Promoter: CMV
  Tag / fusion protein: 3xFLAG (N terminal on backbone)
  Cloning method: Restriction Enzyme; 5′ cloning site KpnI (not destroyed); 3′ cloning site SalI (destroyed during cloning)
  Sequencing primers: 5′ unknown
Terms and licenses: Academic/Nonprofit Terms; Industry Terms: Not Available to Industry
How to cite: pcDNA3. 3xFlag:PP4-19c[D85NH115N] was a gift from Simone Di Giovanni (Addgene plasmid # 112247 ; http://n2t.net/addgene:112247 ; RRID:Addgene_112247)
