[The description below was written by a language model from this plasmid's Addgene catalogue record and pLannotate feature annotations shown in this document.]
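Description:
pcDNA3. 3xFlag:PP4-19c[D85NH115N] is a mammalian expression plasmid built on a pcDNA3.1-type backbone that drives a mutant form of the Drosophila melanogaster protein phosphatase 4 catalytic subunit, Pp4-19C. It is propagated in E. coli through a high-copy ColE1/pUC origin and selected with ampicillin via the β-lactamase gene. An f1 origin is also present. For selection in mammalian cells, the backbone carries a neomycin/kanamycin phosphotransferase gene under the SV40 enhancer/early promoter with an SV40 polyadenylation signal, which would allow G418 selection of stable transfectants.

The expression cassette consists of the CMV immediate-early enhancer and promoter followed by a T7 promoter, an N-terminal 3xFLAG epitope supplied by the backbone, and the phosphatase open reading frame. The annotation software labelled this reading frame by homology to bovine PPP4C, but the catalogue record identifies it as the fly gene. The coding sequence is flanked by attB1 and attB2 sites, suggesting it passed through a Gateway recombination step at some point, although the record lists restriction cloning between KpnI and SalI. Downstream lie a reverse-oriented SV40 poly(A) fragment, an SP6 promoter and the bGH polyadenylation signal, which presumably terminates the transcript.

The insert carries the substitutions D85N and H115N. The record does not state their functional effect, describing the purpose only as expression of mutant fly PP4. The FLAG tag allows the protein to be detected or immunoprecipitated in transfected cells, for instance in comparison with a wild-type counterpart.
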