Features (pLannotate 1.2.2; 26 found; start..end, strand, type, name):
     66..445     +  enhancer       CMV enhancer: human cytomegalovirus immediate early enhancer
    446..649     +  promoter       CMV promoter: human cytomegalovirus (CMV) immediate early promoter
    645..678     +  LTR            5' LTR (truncated) (fragment): truncated 5' long terminal repeat (LTR) from HIV-1
    694..712     +  promoter       T7 promoter: promoter for bacteriophage T7 RNA polymerase
    763..828     +  CDS            3xFLAG: three tandem FLAG® epitope tags, followed by an enterokinase cleavage site
    838..862     +  protein_bind   attB1: mutant version of attB; recombination site for the Gateway® BP reaction BP Clonase™
    865..1785    +  CDS            PPP4C: PP4C_BOVIN - Experimental evidence at protein level: Swiss-Prot protein existence level 1. Protein phosphatase that is involved in many processes such as microtubule organization at centrosomes, maturation of spliceosomal snRNPs, apoptosis, DNA repair, tumor necrosis factor (TNF)-alpha signaling, activation of c-Jun N-terminal kinase MAPK8, regulation of histone acetylation, DNA damage checkpoint signaling, NF-kappa-B activation and cell migration. The PPP4C-PPP4R1 PP4 complex may play a role in dephosphorylation and regulation of HDAC3. The PPP4C-PPP4R2- PPP4R3A PP4 complex specifically depho
   1790..1814    -  protein_bind   attB2: mutant version of attB; recombination site for the Gateway® BP reaction BP Clonase™
   1864..1998    -  polyA_signal   SV40 poly(A) signal: SV40 polyadenylation signal
   2021..2105    -  CDS            large T antigen (fragment): large T antigen from SV40 (simian virus 40)
   2143..2161    -  promoter       SP6 promoter: promoter for bacteriophage SP6 RNA polymerase
   2187..2411    +  polyA_signal   bGH poly(A) signal: bovine growth hormone polyadenylation signal
   2415..2436    +  promoter       SV40 promoter (fragment): SV40 enhancer and early promoter
   2457..2885    +  rep_origin     f1 ori (sequence partly withheld): f1 bacteriophage origin of replication; arrow indicates direction of (+) strand synthesis
   2899..3228    +  promoter       SV40 promoter: SV40 enhancer and early promoter
   3295..4086    +  CDS            neo: KKA2_KLEPN - Also known as kan, nptII. Experimental evidence at protein level: Swiss-Prot protein existence level 1. Resistance to kanamycin, neomycin, paromomycin, ribostamycin, butirosin and gentamicin B. From Klebsiella pneumoniae.
   4110..4268    +  CDS            ble (fragment): BLE_KLEPN - Experimental evidence at protein level: Swiss-Prot protein existence level 1. Binding protein with a strong affinity to the bleomycin family of antibiotics. Binds to CL990; an antimitotic-antibiotic compound. From Klebsiella pneumoniae.
   4263..4384    +  polyA_signal   SV40 poly(A) signal: SV40 polyadenylation signal
   4457..4473    -  protein_bind   lac operator: The lac repressor binds to the lac operator to inhibit transcription in E. coli. This inhibition can be relieved by adding lactose or isopropyl-β-D-thiogalactopyranoside (IPTG). lac repressor encoded by lacI
   4481..4511    -  promoter       lac promoter: promoter for the E. coli lac operon
   4526..4547    -  protein_bind   CAP binding site: CAP binding activates transcription in the presence of cAMP. E. coli catabolite activator protein
   4560..4652    -  CDS            lacI (fragment): lac repressor; lacI; The lac repressor binds to the lac operator to inhibit transcription in E. coli. This inhibition can be relieved by adding lactose or isopropyl-β-D-thiogalactopyranoside (IPTG).
   4835..5423    -  rep_origin     ori: high-copy-number ColE1/pMB1/pBR322/pUC origin of replication
   5594..6454    -  CDS            AmpR: β-lactamase; bla; confers resistance to ampicillin, carbenicillin, and related antibiotics
   6455..6559    -  promoter       AmpR promoter: bla
   6618..6670    -  misc_feature   bom (fragment): basis of mobility region from pBR322
>Addgene plasmid #112247 | pcDNA3. 3xFlag:PP4-19c[D85NH115N] | addgene full sequence | sequence record 213590 | Addgene NGS Result
GAAGAATCTGCTTAGGGTTAGGCGTTTTGCGCTGCTTCGCGATGTACGGGCCAGATATACGCGTTGACAT
TGATTATTGACTAGTTATTAATAGTAATCAATTACGGGGTCATTAGTTCATAGCCCATATATGGAGTTCC
GCGTTACATAACTTACGGTAAATGGCCCGCCTGGCTGACCGCCCAACGACCCCCGCCCATTGACGTCAAT
AATGACGTATGTTCCCATAGTAACGCCAATAGGGACTTTCCATTGACGTCAATGGGTGGAGTATTTACGG
TAAACTGCCCACTTGGCAGTACATCAAGTGTATCATATGCCAAGTACGCCCCCTATTGACGTCAATGACG
GTAAATGGCCCGCCTGGCATTATGCCCAGTACATGACCTTATGGGACTTTCCTACTTGGCAGTACATCTA
CGTATTAGTCATCGCTATTACCATGGTGATGCGGTTTTGGCAGTACATCAATGGGCGTGGATAGCGGTTT
GACTCACGGGGATTTCCAAGTCTCCACCCCATTGACGTCAATGGGAGTTTGTTTTGGCACCAAAATCAAC
GGGACTTTCCAAAATGTCGTAACAACTCCGCCCCATTGACGCAAATGGGCGGTAGGCGTGTACGGTGGGA
GGTCTATATAAGCAGAGCTCTCTGGCTAACTAGAGAACCCACTGCTTACTGGCTTATCGAAATTAATACG
ACTCACTATAGGGAGACCCAAGCTTGGTACCACTGCAGTGAATTCGGAGCTCCGCCACCATGGACTACAA
AGACCATGACGGTGATTATAAAGATCATGACATCGATTACAAGGATGACGATGACAAGCACCGGTATACA
AGTTTGTACAAAAAAGCAGGCTTAATGTCCGACTACAGCGACCTGGACCGACAGATCGAGCAACTGAAGC
GCTGCGAGATCATCAAGGAGAACGAGGTGAAGGCCCTGTGCGCCAAAGCCCGCGAGATCCTGGTGGAGGA
GGGCAACGTGCAGCGTGTGGACTCGCCAGTGACCGTGTGCGGCGACATCCACGGTCAGTTCTACGACCTG
AAGGAGCTGTTCAAGGTTGGCGGCGATGTGCCCGAGAAGAACTACCTGTTTATGGGCGATTTCGTGAACC
GCGGCTACTATAGTGTGGAGACGTTTCTGCTGCTGTTGGCGCTGAAGGTGCGCTATCCGGACCGAATCAC
GCTGATCCGGGGCAACAACGAGTCGCGCCAAATCACACAGGTCTACGGCTTTTACGATGAGTGCCTGCGC
AAGTACGGATCGACGGCCGTGTGGCGGTACTGCACGGAGATCTTTGACTACCTCAGCCTTTCGGCGATCA
TCGACGGCAAAATATTCTGCGTGCACGGCGGGCTGTCGCCGTCCATCCAGTACCTCGACCAGATTCGCAG
CATCGACCGGAAGCAGGAGGTGCCGCACGACGGGCCCATGTGCGACCTGCTTTGGAGCGATCCGGAGGAC
CAGACTGGCTGGGGCGTGTCGCCGCGCGGCGCTGGCTATCTCTTTGGCTCGGACGTGGTCTCCCAGTTCA
ACCGCACGAACGATATCGACATGATTTGCCGTGCACACCAGTTGGTAATGGAGGGCTTCAAGTGGCACTT
CAACGAAACCGTCCTGACCGTCTGGTCGGCACCCAATTACTGCTATCGCTGCGGCAATGTAGCTGCCATC
CTGGAGCTGAATGAGTACCTGCACCGCGACTTCGTCATCTTTGAGGCAGCTCCGCAAGAGAGTCGCGGCA
TTCCCTCGAAGAAGCCTCAGGCGGACTACTTTCTCTAATACCCAGCTTTCTTGTACAAAGTGGTGACGTA
AGCTAGTTTAAACCCGCTGATCAGCCTCGACTGTGCCTTCTAAGATCCAGACATGATAAGATACATTGAT
GAGTTTGGACAAACCACAACTAGAATGCAGTGAAAAAAATGCTTTATTTGTGAAATTTGTGATGCTATTG
CTTTATTTGTAACCATTATAAGCTGCAATAAACAAGTTAACAACAACAATTGCATTCATTTTATGTTTCA
GGTTCAGGGGGAGGTGTGGGAGGTTTTTTAAAGCAAGTAAAACCTCTACAAATGTGGTATGGCTGATTAT
GATCAGTCGAGGCCGCTCGAGCATGCATCTAGAGGGCCCTATTCTATAGTGTCACCTAAATGCTAGAGCT
CGCTGATCAGCCTCGACTGTGCCTTCTAGTTGCCAGCCATCTGTTGTTTGCCCCTCCCCCGTGCCTTCCT
TGACCCTGGAAGGTGCCACTCCCACTGTCCTTTCCTAATAAAATGAGGAAATTGCATCGCATTGTCTGAG
TAGGTGTCATTCTATTCTGGGGGGTGGGGTGGGGCAGGACAGCAAGGGGGAGGATTGGGAAGACAATAGC
AGGCATGCTGGGGATGCGGTGGGCTCTATGGCTTCTGAGGCGGAAAGAACCAGCTGGGGCTCTAGGGGGT
ATCCCC
[124 nt withheld, positions 2457-2580]
C
[91 nt withheld, positions 2582-2672]
A
[49 nt withheld, positions 2674-2722]
CCTTTGACGTTGGAGTCCACGTTCTTT
[37 nt withheld, positions 2750-2786]
ACCCTATCTCGGTCTATTCTTTTGATTTATAAGGGATTTTGCCGATTTCGGCCTATTGGTTAAAAAATGA
GCTGATTTAACAAAAATTTAACGCGAATTAATTCTGTGGAATGTGTGTCAGTTAGGGTGTGGAAAGTCCC
CAGGCTCCCCAGCAGGCAGAAGTATGCAAAGCATGCATCTCAATTAGTCAGCAACCAGGTGTGGAAAGTC
CCCAGGCTCCCCAGCAGGCAGAAGTATGCAAAGCATGCATCTCAATTAGTCAGCAACCATAGTCCCGCCC
CTAACTCCGCCCATCCCGCCCCTAACTCCGCCCAGTTCCGCCCATTCTCCGCCCCATGGCTGACTAATTT
TTTTTATTTATGCAGAGGCCGAGGCCGCCTCTGCCTCTGAGCTATTCCAGAAGTAGTGAGGAGGCTTTTT
TGGAGGCCTAGGCTTTTGCAAAAAGCTCCCGGGAGCTTGTATATCCATTTTCGGATCTGATCAAGAGACA
GGATGAGGATCGTTTCGCATGATTGAACAAGATGGATTGCACGCAGGTTCTCCGGCCGCTTGGGTGGAGA
GGCTATTCGGCTATGACTGGGCACAACAGACAATCGGCTGCTCTGATGCCGCCGTGTTCCGGCTGTCAGC
GCAGGGGCGCCCGGTTCTTTTTGTCAAGACCGACCTGTCCGGTGCCCTGAATGAACTGCAGGACGAGGCA
GCGCGGCTATCGTGGCTGGCCACGACGGGCGTTCCTTGCGCAGCTGTGCTCGACGTTGTCACTGAAGCGG
GAAGGGACTGGCTGCTATTGGGCGAAGTGCCGGGGCAGGATCTCCTGTCATCTCACCTTGCTCCTGCCGA
GAAAGTATCCATCATGGCTGATGCAATGCGGCGGCTGCATACGCTTGATCCGGCTACCTGCCCATTCGAC
CACCAAGCGAAACATCGCATCGAGCGAGCACGTACTCGGATGGAAGCCGGTCTTGTCGATCAGGATGATC
TGGACGAAGAGCATCAGGGGCTCGCGCCAGCCGAACTGTTCGCCAGGCTCAAGGCGCGCATGCCCGACGG
CGAGGATCTCGTCGTGACCCATGGCGATGCCTGCTTGCCGAATATCATGGTGGAAAATGGCCGCTTTTCT
GGATTCATCGACTGTGGCCGGCTGGGTGTGGCGGACCGCTATCAGGACATAGCGTTGGCTACCCGTGATA
TTGCTGAAGAGCTTGGCGGCGAATGGGCTGACCGCTTCCTCGTGCTTTACGGTATCGCCGCTCCCGATTC
GCAGCGCATCGCCTTCTATCGCCTTCTTGACGAGTTCTTCTGAGCGGGACTCTGGGGTTCGAAATGACCG
ACCAAGCGACGCCCAACCTGCCATCACGAGATTTCGATTCCACCGCCGCCTTCTATGAAAGGTTGGGCTT
CGGAATCGTTTTCCGGGACGCCGGCTGGATGATCCTCCAGCGCGGGGATCTCATGCTGGAGTTCTTCGCC
CACCCCAACTTGTTTATTGCAGCTTATAATGGTTACAAATAAAGCAATAGCATCACAAATTTCACAAATA
AAGCATTTTTTTCACTGCATTCTAGTTGTGGTTTGTCCAAACTCATCAATGTATCTTATCATGTCTGTAT
ACCGTCGACCTCTAGCTAGAGCTTGGCGTAATCATGGTCATAGCTGTTTCCTGTGTGAAATTGTTATCCG
CTCACAATTCCACACAACATACGAGCCGGAAGCATAAAGTGTAAAGCCTGGGGTGCCTAATGAGTGAGCT
AACTCACATTAATTGCGTTGCGCTCACTGCCCGCTTTCCAGTCGGGAAACCTGTCGTGCCAGCTGCATTA
ATGAATCGGCCAACGCGCGGGGAGAGGCGGTTTGCGTATTGGGCGCTCTTCCGCTTCCTCGCTCACTGAC
TCGCTGCGCTCGGTCGTTCGGCTGCGGCGAGCGGTATCAGCTCACTCAAAGGCGGTAATACGGTTATCCA
CAGAATCAGGGGATAACGCAGGAAAGAACATGTGAGCAAAAGGCCAGCAAAAGGCCAGGAACCGTAAAAA
GGCCGCGTTGCTGGCGTTTTTCCATAGGCTCCGCCCCCCTGACGAGCATCACAAAAATCGACGCTCAAGT
CAGAGGTGGCGAAACCCGACAGGACTATAAAGATACCAGGCGTTTCCCCCTGGAAGCTCCCTCGTGCGCT
CTCCTGTTCCGACCCTGCCGCTTACCGGATACCTGTCCGCCTTTCTCCCTTCGGGAAGCGTGGCGCTTTC
TCATAGCTCACGCTGTAGGTATCTCAGTTCGGTGTAGGTCGTTCGCTCCAAGCTGGGCTGTGTGCACGAA
CCCCCCGTTCAGCCCGACCGCTGCGCCTTATCCGGTAACTATCGTCTTGAGTCCAACCCGGTAAGACACG
ACTTATCGCCACTGGCAGCAGCCACTGGTAACAGGATTAGCAGAGCGAGGTATGTAGGCGGTGCTACAGA
GTTCTTGAAGTGGTGGCCTAACTACGGCTACACTAGAAGAACAGTATTTGGTATCTGCGCTCTGCTGAAG
CCAGTTACCTTCGGAAAAAGAGTTGGTAGCTCTTGATCCGGCAAACAAACCACCGCTGGTAGCGGTGGTT
TTTTTGTTTGCAAGCAGCAGATTACGCGCAGAAAAAAAGGATCTCAAGAAGATCCTTTGATCTTTTCTAC
GGGGTCTGACGCTCAGTGGAACGAAAACTCACGTTAAGGGATTTTGGTCATGAGATTATCAAAAAGGATC
TTCACCTAGATCCTTTTAAATTAAAAATGAAGTTTTAAATCAATCTAAAGTATATATGAGTAAACTTGGT
CTGACAGTTACCAATGCTTAATCAGTGAGGCACCTATCTCAGCGATCTGTCTATTTCGTTCATCCATAGT
TGCCTGACTCCCCGTCGTGTAGATAACTACGATACGGGAGGGCTTACCATCTGGCCCCAGTGCTGCAATG
ATACCGCGAGACCCACGCTCACCGGCTCCAGATTTATCAGCAATAAACCAGCCAGCCGGAAGGGCCGAGC
GCAGAAGTGGTCCTGCAACTTTATCCGCCTCCATCCAGTCTATTAATTGTTGCCGGGAAGCTAGAGTAAG
TAGTTCGCCAGTTAATAGTTTGCGCAACGTTGTTGCCATTGCTACAGGCATCGTGGTGTCACGCTCGTCG
TTTGGTATGGCTTCATTCAGCTCCGGTTCCCAACGATCAAGGCGAGTTACATGATCCCCCATGTTGTGCA
AAAAAGCGGTTAGCTCCTTCGGTCCTCCGATCGTTGTCAGAAGTAAGTTGGCCGCAGTGTTATCACTCAT
GGTTATGGCAGCACTGCATAATTCTCTTACTGTCATGCCATCCGTAAGATGCTTTTCTGTGACTGGTGAG
TACTCAACCAAGTCATTCTGAGAATAGTGTATGCGGCGACCGAGTTGCTCTTGCCCGGCGTCAATACGGG
ATAATACCGCGCCACATAGCAGAACTTTAAAAGTGCTCATCATTGGAAAACGTTCTTCGGGGCGAAAACT
CTCAAGGATCTTACCGCTGTTGAGATCCAGTTCGATGTAACCCACTCGTGCACCCAACTGATCTTCAGCA
TCTTTTACTTTCACCAGCGTTTCTGGGTGAGCAAAAACAGGAAGGCAAAATGCCGCAAAAAAGGGAATAA
GGGCGACACGGAAATGTTGAATACTCATACTCTTCCTTTTTCAATATTATTGAAGCATTTATCAGGGTTA
TTGTCTCATGAGCGGATACATATTTGAATGTATTTAGAAAAATAAACAAATAGGGGTTCCGCGCACATTT
CCCCGAAAAGTGCCACCTGACGTCGACGGATCGGGAGATCTCCCGATCCCCTATGGTGCACTCTCAGTAC
AATCTGCTCTGATGCCGCATAGTTAAGCCAGTATCTGCTCCCTGCTTGTGTGTTGGAGGTCGCTGAGTAG
TGCGCGAGCAAAATTTAAGCTACAACAAGGCAAGGCTTGACCGACAATTGCAT
